>Addgene plasmid #117430 | pJL15 | addgene full sequence | sequence record 226645 | Addgene NGS Result
GGTGATGTCGGCGATATAGGCGCCAGCAACCGCACCTGTGGCGCCGGTGATGCCGGCCACGATGCGTCCG
GCGTAGAGGATCGAGATCTCGATCCCGCGAAATTAATACGACTCACTATAGGGAGACCACAACGGTTTCC
CTCTAGAAATAATTTTGTTTAACTTTAAGAAGGAGATATACATATGGGGCTCCTGACCATTCTGAAGAAG
ATGAAGCAGAAAGAGCGGGAGCTGCGACTGCTCATGCTTGGCCTGGACAATGCTGGAAAGACAACCATCC
TGAAGAAGTTCAATGGGGAGGACATCGACACCATCTCCCCAACGCTGGGCTTCAACATCAAGACCCTGGA
GCACCGAGGATTCAAGCTGAACATCTGGGATGTGGGTGGCCAGAAGTCCCTGCGGTCCTACTGGCGGAAC
TACTTTGAGAGCACCGATGGCCTCATCTGGGTAGTGGACAGCGCAGACCGCCAGCGCATGCAGGACTGCC
AGCGGGAGCTCCAGAGCCTGCTGGTGGAGGAGCGCCTGGCCGGAGCAACCCTCCTCATCTTTGCTAATAA
GCAGGACCTGCCTGGAGCACTGTCCTCTAACGCCATCCGCGAGGCCCTGGAGCTGGACTCCATCCGCAGC
CACCACTGGTGCATCCAGGGCTGCAGCGCCGTCACCGGGGAGAACCTGCTGCCGGGCATCGACTGGCTCC
TGGATGACATTTCCAGCCGCATTTTCACAGCTGACTGAACCACTGTCGACGGATCCGGCTGCTAACAAAG
CCCGAAAGGAAGCTGAGTTGGCTGCTGCCACCGCTGAGCAATAACTAGCATAACCCCTTGGGGCCTCTAA
ACGGGTCTTGAGGGGTTTTTTGCTGAAAGGAGGAACTATATCCGGATATCCACAGGACGGGTGTGGTCGC
CATGATCGCGTAGTCGATAGTGGCTCCAAGTAGCGAAGCGAGCAGGACTGGGCGGCGGCCAAAGCGGTCG
GACAGTGCTCCGAGAACGGGTGCGCATAGAAATTGCATCAACGCATATAGCGCTAGCAGCACGCCATAGT
GACTGGCGATGCTGTCGGAATGGACGATATCCCGCAAGAGGCCCGGCAGTACCGGCATAACCAAGCCTAT
GCCTACAGCATCCAGGGTGACGGTGCCGAGGATGACGATGAGCGCATTGTTAGATTTCATACACGGTGCC
TGACTGCGTTAGCAATTTAACTGTGATAAACTACCGCATTAAAGCTTATCGATGATAAGCTGTCAAACAT
GAGAATTCTTGAAGACGAAAGGGCCTCGTGATACGCCTATTTTTATAGGTTAATGTCATGATAATAATGG
TTTCTTAGACGTCAGGTGGCACTTTTCGGGGAAATGTGCGCGGAACCCCTATTTGTTTATTTTTCTAAAT
ACATTCAAATATGTATCCGCTCATGAGACAATAACCCTGATAAATGCTTCAATAATATTGAAAAAGGAAG
AGTATGAGTATTCAACATTTCCGTGTCGCCCTTATTCCCTTTTTTGCGGCATTTTGCCTTCCTGTTTTTG
CTCACCCAGAAACGCTGGTGAAAGTAAAAGATGCTGAAGATCAGTTGGGTGCACGAGTGGGTTACATCGA
ACTGGATCTCAACAGCGGTAAGATCCTTGAGAGTTTTCGCCCCGAAGAACGTTTTCCAATGATGAGCACT
TTTAAAGTTCTGCTATGTGGCGCGGTATTATCCCGTGTTGACGCCGGGCAAGAGCAACTCGGTCGCCGCA
TACACTATTCTCAGAATGACTTGGTTGAGTACTCACCAGTCACAGAAAAGCATCTTACGGATGGCATGAC
AGTAAGAGAATTATGCAGTGCTGCCATAACCATGAGTGATAACACTGCGGCCAACTTACTTCTGACAACG
ATCGGAGGACCGAAGGAGCTAACCGCTTTTTTGCACAACATGGGGGATCATGTAACTCGCCTTGATCGTT
GGGAACCGGAGCTGAATGAAGCCATACCAAACGACGAGCGTGACACCACGATGCCTGCAGCAATGGCAAC
AACGTTGCGCAAACTATTAACTGGCGAACTACTTACTCTAGCTTCCCGGCAACAATTAATAGACTGGATG
GAGGCGGATAAAGTTGCAGGACCACTTCTGCGCTCGGCCCTTCCGGCTGGCTGGTTTATTGCTGATAAAT
CTGGAGCCGGTGAGCGTGGGTCTCGCGGTATCATTGCAGCACTGGGGCCAGATGGTAAGCCCTCCCGTAT
CGTAGTTATCTACACGACGGGGAGTCAGGCAACTATGGATGAACGAAATAGACAGATCGCTGAGATAGGT
GCCTCACTGATTAAGCATTGGTAACTGTCAGACCAAGTTTACTCATATATACTTTAGATTGATTTAAAAC
TTCATTTTTAATTTAAAAGGATCTAGGTGAAGATCCTTTTTGATAATCTCATGACCAAAATCCCTTAACG
TGAGTTTTCGTTCCACTGAGCGTCAGACCCCGTAGAAAAGATCAAAGGATCTTCTTGAGATCCTTTTTTT
CTGCGCGTAATCTGCTGCTTGCAAACAAAAAAACCACCGCTACCAGCGGTGGTTTGTTTGCCGGATCAAG
AGCTACCAACTCTTTTTCCGAAGGTAACTGGCTTCAGCAGAGCGCAGATACCAAATACTGTCCTTCTAGT
GTAGCCGTAGTTAGGCCACCACTTCAAGAACTCTGTAGCACCGCCTACATACCTCGCTCTGCTAATCCTG
TTACCAGTGGCTGCTGCCAGTGGCGATAAGTCGTGTCTTACCGGGTTGGACTCAAGACGATAGTTACCGG
ATAAGGCGCAGCGGTCGGGCTGAACGGGGGGTTCGTGCACACAGCCCAGCTTGGAGCGAACGACCTACAC
CGAACTGAGATACCTACAGCGTGAGCTATGAGAAAGCGCCACGCTTCCCGAAGGGAGAAAGGCGGACAGG
TATCCGGTAAGCGGCAGGGTCGGAACAGGAGAGCGCACGAGGGAGCTTCCAGGGGGAAACGCCTGGTATC
TTTATAGTCCTGTCGGGTTTCGCCACCTCTGACTTGAGCGTCGATTTTTGTGATGCTCGTCAGGGGGGCG
GAGCCTATGGAAAAACGCCAGCAACGCGGCCTTTTTACGGTTCCTGGCCTTTTGCTGGCCTTTTGCTCAC
ATGTTCTTTCCTGCGTTATCCCCTGATTCTGTGGATAACCGTATTACCGCCTTTGAGTGAGCTGATACCG
CTCGCCGCAGCCGAACGACCGAGCGCAGCGAGTCAGTGAGCGAGGAAGCGGAAGAGCGCCTGATGCGGTA
TTTTCTCCTTACGCATCTGTGCGGTATTTCACACCGCAATGGTGCACTCTCAGTACAATCTGCTCTGATG
CCGCATAGTTAAGCCAGTATACACTCCGCTATCGCTACGTGACTGGGTCATGGCTGCGCCCCGACACCCG
CCAACACCCGCTGACGCGCCCTGACGGGCTTGTCTGCTCCCGGCATCCGCTTACAGACAAGCTGTGACCG
TCTCCGGGAGCTGCATGTGTCAGAGGTTTTCACCGTCATCACCGAAACGCGCGAGGCAGCTGCGGTAAAG
CTCATCAGCGTGGTCGTGAAGCGATTCACAGATGTCTGCCTGTTCATCCGCGTCCAGCTCGTTGAGTTTC
TCCAGAAGCGTTAATGTCTGGCTTCTGATAAAGCGGGCCATGTTAAGGGCGGTTTTTTCCTGTTTGGTCA
CTGATGCCTCCGTGTAAGGGGGATTTCTGTTCATGGGGGTAATGATACCGATGAAACGAGAGAGGATGCT
CACGATACGGGTTACTGATGATGAACATGCCCGGTTACTGGAACGTTGTGAGGGTAAACAACTGGCGGTA
TGGATGCGGCGGGACCAGAGAAAAATCACTCAGGGTCAATGCCAGCGCTTCGTTAATACAGATGTAGGTG
TTCCACAGGGTAGCCAGCAGCATCCTGCGATGCAGATCCGGAACATAATGGTGCAGGGCGCTGACTTCCG
CGTTTCCAGACTTTACGAAACACGGAAACCGAAGACCATTCATGTTGTTGCTCAGGTCGCAGACGTTTTG
CAGCAGCAGTCGCTTCACGTTCGCTCGCGTATCGGTGATTCATTCTGCTAACCAGTAAGGCAACCCCGCC
AGCCTAGCCGGGTCCTCAACGACAGGAGCACGATCATGCGCACCCGTGGCCAGGACCCAACGCTGCCCGA
GATGCGCCGCGTGCGGCTGCTGGAGATGGCGGACGCGATGGATATGTTCTGCCAAGGGTTGGTTTGCGCA
TTCACAGTTCTCCGCAAGAATTGATTGGCTCCAATTCTTGGAGTGGTGAATCCGTTAGCGAGGTGCCGCC
GGCTTCCATTCAGGTCGAGGTGGCCCGGCTCCATGCACCGCGACGCAACGCGGGGAGGCAGACAAGGTAT
AGGGCGGCGCCTACAATCCATGCCAACCCGTTCCATGTGCTCGCCGAGGCGGCATAAATCGCCGTGACGA
TCAGCGGTCCAATGATCGAAGTTAGGCTGGTAAGAGCCGCGAGCGATCCTTGAAGCTGTCCCTGATGGTC
GTCATCTACCTGCCTGGACAGCATGGCCTGCAACGCGGGCATCCCGATGCCGCCGGAAGCGAGAAGAATC
ATAATGGGGAAGGCCATCCAGCCTCGCGTCGCGAACGCCAGCAAGACGTAGCCCAGCGCGTCGGCCGCCA
TGCCGGCGATAATGGCCTGCTTCTCGCCGAAACGTTTGGTGGCGGGACCAGTGACGAAGGCTTGAGCGAG
GGCGTGCAAGATTCCGAATACCGCAAGCGACAGGCCGATCATCGTCGCGCTCCAGCGAAAGCGGTCCTCG
CCGAAAATGACCCAGAGCGCTGCCGGCACCTGTCCTACGAGTTGCATGATAAAGAAGACAGTCATAAGTG
CGGCGACGATAGTCATGCCCCGCGCCCACCGGAAGGAGCTGACTGGGTTGAAGGCTCTCAAGGGCATCGG
TCGACGCTCTCCCTTATGCGACTCCTGCATTAGGAAGCAGCCCAGTAGTAGGTTGAGGCCGTTGAGCACC
GCCGCCGCAAGGAATGGTGCATGCAAGGAGATGGCGCCCAACAGTCCCCCGGCCACGGGGCCTGCCACCA
TACCCACGCCGAAACAAGCGCTCATGAGCCCGAAGTGGCGAGCCCGATCTTCCCCATC
Features (pLannotate 1.2.2; 14 found; start..end, strand, type, name):
    104..122     +  promoter       T7 promoter: promoter for bacteriophage T7 RNA polymerase
    154..176     +  RBS            RBS: efficient ribosome binding site from bacteriophage T7 gene 10 (Olins and Rangwala, 1989)
    184..735     +  CDS            ARL2: ARL2_HUMAN - Experimental evidence at protein level: Swiss-Prot protein existence level 1. Small GTP-binding protein which cycles between an inactive GDP-bound and an active GTP-bound form, and the rate of cycling is regulated by guanine nucleotide exchange factors (GEF) and GTPase- activating proteins (GAP). GTP-binding protein that does not act as an allosteric activator of the cholera toxin catalytic subunit. Regulates formation of new microtubules and centrosome integrity. Prevents the TBCD-induced microtubule destruction. Participates in association with TBCD, in the disassembly of the ap
    758..807     +  CDS            SET1 (fragment): solubility-enhancement tag derived from T7 phage gene 10B
    815..862     +  terminator     T7 terminator: transcription terminator for bacteriophage T7 RNA polymerase
    888..1180    -  CDS            TcR (fragment): tetracycline efflux protein; tet; confers resistance to tetracycline
   1228..1256    -  promoter       tet promoter: E. coli promoter for tetracycline efflux protein gene
   1369..1473    +  promoter       AmpR promoter: bla
   1474..2334    +  CDS            AmpR: β-lactamase; bla; confers resistance to ampicillin, carbenicillin, and related antibiotics
   2505..3093    +  rep_origin     ori: high-copy-number ColE1/pMB1/pBR322/pUC origin of replication
   3279..3418    -  misc_feature   bom: basis of mobility region from pBR322
   3520..3711    -  CDS            rop: Rop protein, which maintains plasmids at low copy number; rop
   3728..4108    +  CDS            YPB1_ECOLX: Protein predicted: Swiss-Prot protein existence level 4. From Escherichia coli.
   4350..82      -  CDS            TcR (fragment) (across the origin): tetracycline efflux protein; tet; confers resistance to tetracycline
