[The description below was written by a language model from this plasmid's Addgene catalogue record and pLannotate feature annotations shown in this document.]
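Description:
pJL15 is a bacterial expression plasmid of 5,168 nt built on the pET3c backbone, carrying the human ARL2 (ARFL2) coding sequence for production of the protein in E. coli. It replicates from a ColE1/pMB1-type origin and retains the pBR322-derived bom site and rop gene. The catalogue lists it as high copy, although Rop normally moderates copy number in this plasmid family. Selection is by ampicillin through the bla (β-lactamase) gene with its own promoter. Two fragments of the tetracycline resistance gene and the tet promoter are also annotated. These are leftovers of the pBR322 lineage, split by the expression cassette, and are not expected to confer tetracycline resistance.

The 552 bp ARL2 open reading frame sits immediately downstream of a bacteriophage T7 promoter and the efficient ribosome binding site from T7 gene 10, with a T7 terminator following the insert. Transcription therefore depends on T7 RNA polymerase, so expression requires a host strain that supplies this enzyme, while ordinary cloning strains serve only for propagation. No lac operator or lacI is annotated, consistent with a plain T7 promoter arrangement. No affinity or epitope tag is annotated on ARL2. The short T7 gene 10-derived fragment labelled as a solubility tag lies downstream of the annotated ARL2 coding region, separated from it by a short gap, and appears to be residual vector sequence rather than a fusion partner.

ARL2 is a small ARF-like GTP-binding protein that cycles between GDP- and GTP-bound forms and is implicated in microtubule and centrosome regulation. The stated purpose is simply expression of ARL2, presumably to produce recombinant protein for biochemical study. The cloning method is not recorded.
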