Addgene plasmid #117430: pJL15
Purpose: Expression of ARL2
Depositing lab: Richard Kahn. Depositing organization: National Cancer Institute (NCI). Publication: Selective amplification of additional members of the ADP-ribosylation factor (ARF) family: cloning of additional human and Drosophila ARF-like genes. Clark J, Moore L, Krasinskas A, Way J, Battey J, Tamkun J, Kahn RA. Proc Natl Acad Sci U S A. 1993 Oct 1;90(19):8952-6. PubMed 8415637.
Backbone
  Vector backbone: pET3c
  Vector type: Bacterial Expression
Growth in bacteria
  Bacterial resistance: Ampicillin, 100 μg/mL
  Growth temperature: 37°C
  Growth strain: DH5alpha
  Copy number: High Copy
Gene/Insert
  Gene/Insert name: ARL2 (alt name: ARFL2)
  Species: H. sapiens (human)
  Insert size (bp): 552
  Entrez Gene: ARL2 (a.k.a. ARFL2, MRCS1)
  Cloning method: Unknown
Terms and licenses: Academic/Nonprofit Terms; Industry Terms: Not Available to Industry
How to cite: pJL15 was a gift from Richard Kahn (Addgene plasmid # 117430 ; http://n2t.net/addgene:117430 ; RRID:Addgene_117430)
